Addgene plasmid #126120: pBbB11k-GFP
Purpose: Constitutive expression vector for Escherichia coli. BglBrick compatible.
Depositing lab: Nigel Scrutton. Depositing organization: University of Manchester. Publication: SelProm: A Queryable and Predictive Expression Vector Selection Tool for Escherichia coli. Jervis AJ, Carbonell P, Taylor S, Sung R, Dunstan MS, Robinson CJ, Breitling R, Takano E, Scrutton NS. ACS Synth Biol. 2019 Mar 18. doi: 10.1021/acssynbio.8b00399. PubMed 30870592.
Backbone
  Vector backbone: pBb
  Backbone size w/o insert (bp): 2663
  Vector type: Bacterial Expression, Synthetic Biology
Growth in bacteria
  Bacterial resistance: Kanamycin, 50 μg/mL
  Growth temperature: 37°C
  Growth strain: DH5alpha
  Copy number: High Copy
Gene/Insert
  Gene/Insert name: GFPuv
  Species: Synthetic
  Insert size (bp): 717
  Promoter: J23150
  Cloning method: Unknown
  Sequencing primers: 5′ CTGCGCCATCAGATCCTTGG
Terms and licenses: Academic/Nonprofit Terms; Industry Terms: Not Available to Industry
Depositor comments: Cloning method was In-Fusion.
How to cite: pBbB11k-GFP was a gift from Nigel Scrutton (Addgene plasmid # 126120 ; http://n2t.net/addgene:126120 ; RRID:Addgene_126120)
