[The description below was written by a language model from this plasmid's Addgene catalogue record and pLannotate feature annotations shown in this document.]
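Description:
pBbB11k-GFP is a small bacterial expression plasmid from the BglBrick-compatible pBb vector family, built for constitutive gene expression in Escherichia coli and used in synthetic biology. The sequenced record is about 3.3 kb. Replication relies on the broad-host-range pBBR1 system: the feature table shows the pBBR1 oriV together with the gene for its Rep protein, which the origin requires to function. The catalogue lists the plasmid as high copy. Selection is by kanamycin, conferred by the neo/nptII aminoglycoside phosphotransferase gene. This gene is followed by a lambda t0 terminator, which insulates the marker from the replication module. The short tnpA fragment annotated next to the marker, spanning the sequence origin, is most likely residual Tn5-derived sequence flanking the resistance gene rather than a functional transposase.

The payload is a single reporter cassette. The catalogue gives the promoter as J23150, a member of the Anderson collection of constitutive sigma-70 promoters. The automated annotation instead labels this region as a fragment of J23119, the related consensus promoter of the same family, which probably reflects sequence similarity between the family members. The promoter drives GFPuv, a roughly 717 bp Aequorea victoria-derived green fluorescent protein variant that the annotation tool matched to the closely related αGFP. Transcription ends at tandem rrnB T1 and T7Te terminators. No inducer-responsive repressor is annotated, consistent with constitutive expression.

The plasmid belongs to a characterised set of E. coli expression vectors that underpins a vector selection tool. GFP fluorescence reports the expression strength of this particular promoter, origin and marker combination, and the reporter can be exchanged for a gene of interest using BglBrick cloning.
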