Features (pLannotate 1.2.2; 9 found; start..end, strand, type, name):
     13..41      +  promoter       J23119 promoter (fragment): bacterial promoter (Registry of Standard Biological Parts BBa J23119)
     87..800     +  CDS            &alpha;GFP: &alpha;GFP is a basic (constitutively fluorescent) long stokes shift fluorescent protein published in 1996, derived from Aequorea victoria.
    836..907     +  terminator     rrnB T1 terminator: transcription terminator T1 from the E. coli rrnB gene
    923..950     +  terminator     T7Te terminator: phage T7 early transcription terminator
   1017..1679    -  CDS            pBBR1 Rep: replication protein for the broad-host-range plasmid pBBR1 from Bordetella bronchiseptica
   1680..2253    -  rep_origin     pBBR1 oriV (fragment): replication origin of the broad-host-range plasmid pBBR1 from Bordetella bronchiseptica; requires the pBBR1 Rep protein for replication
   2266..2360    -  terminator     lambda t0 terminator: transcription terminator from phage lambda
   2394..3185    -  CDS            neo: KKA2_KLEPN - Also known as kan, nptII. Experimental evidence at protein level: Swiss-Prot protein existence level 1. Resistance to kanamycin, neomycin, paromomycin, ribostamycin, butirosin and gentamicin B. From Klebsiella pneumoniae.
   3217..9       -  CDS            tnpA (fragment) (across the origin): TN5P_ECOLX - Also known as tnp. Experimental evidence at protein level: Swiss-Prot protein existence level 1. Mediates transposition of transposon Tn5 by a 'cut and paste' mechanism. First, the monomeric transposase binds the 19 bp inverted DNA repeats flanking the transposon. Then, dimerization of the DNA- bound transposase creates a synaptic DNA complex. After nicking of the first DNA strand, excision of the transposon proceeds through a series of intermediates. The transposase then mediates the insertion of the transposon at a new site by strand transfer. The activity of the wild- type tran
>Addgene plasmid #126120 | pBbB11k-GFP | addgene full sequence | sequence record 247018 | Addgene NGS Result
GACGTCTTTACGGCTAGCTCAGTCCTAGGTATTATGCTAGCAGGTTTAATCGAATTCAAAAGATCTTTTA
AGAAGGAGATATACATATGAGTAAAGGAGAAGAACTTTTCACTGGAGTTGTCCCAATTCTTGTTGAATTA
GATGGTGATGTTAATGGGCACAAATTTTCTGTCAGTGGAGAGGGTGAAGGTGATGCAACATACGGAAAAC
TTACCCTTAAATTTATTTGCACTACTGGAAAACTACCTGTTCCGTGGCCAACACTTGTCACTACTTTCTC
TTATGGTGTTCAATGCTTTTCCCGTTATCCGGATCACATGAAACGGCATGACTTTTTCAAGAGTGCCATG
CCCGAAGGTTATGTACAGGAACGCACTATATCTTTCAAAGATGACGGGAACTACAAGACGCGTGCTGAAG
TCAAGTTTGAAGGTGATACCCTTGTTAATCGTATCGAGTTAAAAGGTATTGATTTTAAAGAAGATGGAAA
CATTCTCGGACACAAACTGGAGTACAACTATAACTCACACAATGTATACATCACGGCAGACAAACAAAAG
AATGGAATCAAAGCTAACTTCAAAATTCGCCACAACATTGAAGATGGCTCCGTTCAACTAGCAGACCATT
ATCAACAAAATACTCCAATTGGCGATGGCCCTGTCCTTTTACCAGACAACCATTACCTGTCCACACAATC
TGCCCTTTCGAAAGATCCCAACGAAAAGCGTGACCACATGGTCCTTCTTGAGTTTGTAACTGCTGCTGGG
ATTACACATGGCATGGATGAGCTCTACAAATAAGGATCCAAACTCGAGTAAGGATCTCCAGGCATCAAAT
AAAACGAAAGGCTCAGTCGAAAGACTGGGCCTTTCGTTTTATCTGTTGTTTGTCGGTGAACGCTCTCTAC
TAGAGTCACACTGGCTCACCTTCGGGTGGGCCTTTCTGCGTTTATACCTAGGCTACAGCCGATAGTCTGG
AACAGCGCACTTACGGGTTGCTGCGCAACCCAAGTGCTACCGGCGCGGCAGCGTGACCCGTGTCGGCGGC
TCCAACGGCTCGCCATCGTCCAGAAAACACGGCTCATCGGGCATCGGCAGGCGCTGCTGCCCGCGCCGTT
CCCATTCCTCCGTTTCGGTCAAGGCTGGCAGGTCTGGTTCCATGCCCGGAATGCCGGGCTGGCTGGGCGG
CTCCTCGCCGGGGCCGGTCGGTAGTTGCTGCTCGCCCGGATACAGGGTCGGGATGCGGCGCAGGTCGCCA
TGCCCCAACAGCGATTCGTCCTGGTCGTCGTGATCAACCACCACGGCGGCACTGAACACCGACAGGCGCA
ACTGGTCGCGGGGCTGGCCCCACGCCACGCGGTCATTGACCACGTAGGCCAACACGGTGCCGGGGCCGTT
GAGCTTCACGACGGAGATCCAGCGCTCGGCCACCAAGTCCTTGACTGCGTATTGGACCGTCCGCAAAGAA
CGTCCGATGAGCTTGGAAAGTGTCTTCTGGCTGACCACCACGGCGTTCTGGTGGCCCATCTGCGCCACGA
GGTGATGCAGCAGCATTGCCGCCGTGGGTTTCCTCGCAATAAGCCCGGCCCACGCCTCATGCGCTTTGCG
TTCCGTTTGCACCCAGTGACCGGGCTTGTTCTTGGCTTGAATGCCGATTTCTCTGGACTGCGTGGCCATG
CTTATCTCCATGCGGTAGGGGTGCCGCACGGTTGCGGCACCATGCGCAATCAGCTGCAACTTTTCGGCAG
CGCGACAACAATTATGCGTTGCGTAAAAGTGGCAGTCAATTACAGATTTTCTTTAACCTACGCAATGAGC
TATTGCGGGGGGTGCCGCAATGAGCTGTTGCGTACCCCCCTTTTTTAAGTTGTTGATTTTTAAGTCTTTC
GCATTTCGCCCTATATCTAGTTCTTTGGTGCCCAAAGAAGGGCACCCCTGCGGGGTTCCCCCACGCCTTC
GGCGCGGCTCCCCCTCCGGCAAAAAGTGGCCCCTCCGGGGCTTGTTGATCGACTGCGCGGCCTTCGGCCT
TGCCCAAGGTGGCGCTGCCCCCTTGGAACCCCCGCACTCGCCGCCGTGAGGCTCGGGGGGCAGGCGGGCG
GGCTTCGCCCTTCGACTGCCCCCACTCGCATAGGCTTGGGTCGTTCCAGGCGCGTCAAGGCCAAGCCGCT
GCGCGGTCGCTGCGCGAGCCTTGACCCGCCTTCCACTTGGTGTCCAACCGGCAAGCGAAGCGCGCAGGCC
GCAGGCCGGAGGCACTAGTGCTTGGATTCTCACCAATAAAAAACGCCCGGCGGCAACCGAGCGTTCTGAA
CAAATCCAGATGGAGTTCTGAGGTCATTACTGGATCTATCAACAGGAGTCCAAGCGAGCTCTCGAACCCC
AGAGTCCCGCTCAGAAGAACTCGTCAAGAAGGCGATAGAAGGCGATGCGCTGCGAATCGGGAGCGGCGAT
ACCGTAAAGCACGAGGAAGCGGTCAGCCCATTCGCCGCCAAGCTCTTCAGCAATATCACGGGTAGCCAAC
GCTATGTCCTGATAGCGGTCCGCCACACCCAGCCGGCCACAGTCGATGAATCCAGAAAAGCGGCCATTTT
CCACCATGATATTCGGCAAGCAGGCATCGCCATGGGTCACGACGAGATCCTCGCCGTCGGGCATGCGCGC
CTTGAGCCTGGCGAACAGTTCGGCTGGCGCGAGCCCCTGATGCTCTTCGTCCAGATCATCCTGATCGACA
AGACCGGCTTCCATCCGAGTACGTGCTCGCTCGATGCGATGTTTCGCTTGGTGGTCGAATGGGCAGGTAG
CCGGATCAAGCGTATGCAGCCGCCGCATTGCATCAGCCATGATGGATACTTTCTCGGCAGGAGCAAGGTG
AGATGACAGGAGATCCTGCCCCGGCACTTCGCCCAATAGCAGCCAGTCCCTTCCCGCTTCAGTGACAACG
TCGAGCACAGCTGCGCAAGGAACGCCCGTCGTGGCCAGCCACGATAGCCGCGCTGCCTCGTCCTGCAGTT
CATTCAGGGCACCGGACAGGTCGGTCTTGACAAAAAGAACCGGGCGCCCCTGCGCTGACAGCCGGAACAC
GGCGGCATCAGAGCAGCCGATTGTCTGTTGTGCCCAGTCATAGCCGAATAGCCTCTCCACCCAAGCGGCC
GGAGAACCTGCGTGCAATCCATCTTGTTCAATCATGCGAAACGATCCTCATCCTGTCTCTTGATCAGATC
ATGATCCCCTGCGCCATCAGATCCTTGGCGGCAAGAAAGCCATCCAGTTTACTTTGCAGGGCTTCCCAAC
CTTACCAGAGGGCGCCCCAGCTGGCAATTCC
